LOCUS       Exported 5367 bp ds-DNA circular SYN 12-MAY-2021
DEFINITION  synthetic circular DNA
ACCESSION   .
VERSION     .
KEYWORDS    811 pSG5L HA PTEN C124S
SOURCE      synthetic DNA construct
  ORGANISM  synthetic DNA construct
REFERENCE   1 (bases 1 to 5367)
  AUTHORS   Ramaswamy S, Nakamura N, Vazquez F, Batt DB, Perera S, Roberts TM,
            Sellers WR
  TITLE     Regulation of G1 progression by the PTEN tumor suppressor protein is
            linked to inhibition of the phosphatidylinositol 3-kinase/Akt
            pathway.
  JOURNAL   Proc Natl Acad Sci U S A. 1999 Mar 2. 96(5):2110-5.
  PUBMED    10051603
REFERENCE   2 (bases 1 to 5367)
  AUTHORS   .
  TITLE     Direct Submission
  JOURNAL   Exported May 12, 2021 from SnapGene Server 1.1.58
            http://www.snapgene.com
FEATURES             Location/Qualifiers
     source          1..5367
                     /organism="synthetic DNA construct"
                     /mol_type="other DNA"
     CDS             1..27
                     /codon_start=1
                     /product="HA (human influenza hemagglutinin) epitope tag"
                     /label=HA
                     /translation="YPYDVPDYA"
     polyA_signal    1301..1422
                     /label=SV40 poly(A) signal
                     /note="SV40 polyadenylation signal"
     primer_bind     complement(1338..1357)
                     /label=SV40pA-R
                     /note="SV40 polyA, reverse primer"
     primer_bind     1392..1411
                     /label=EBV-rev
                     /note="SV40 polyA terminator, reverse primer"
     primer_bind     complement(1456..1473)
                     /label=L4440
                     /note="L4440 vector, forward primer"
     rep_origin      complement(1627..2215)
                     /direction=LEFT
                     /label=ori
                     /note="high-copy-number ColE1/pMB1/pBR322/pUC origin of
                     replication"
     primer_bind     complement(1707..1726)
                     /label=pBR322ori-F
                     /note="pBR322 origin, forward primer"
     CDS             complement(2386..3246)
                     /codon_start=1
                     /gene="bla"
                     /product="beta-lactamase"
                     /label=AmpR
                     /note="confers resistance to ampicillin, carbenicillin, and
                     related antibiotics"
                     /translation="MSIQHFRVALIPFFAAFCLPVFAHPETLVKVKDAEDQLGARVGYI
                     ELDLNSGKILESFRPEERFPMMSTFKVLLCGAVLSRIDAGQEQLGRRIHYSQNDLVEYS
                     PVTEKHLTDGMTVRELCSAAITMSDNTAANLLLTTIGGPKELTAFLHNMGDHVTRLDRW
                     EPELNEAIPNDERDTTMPVAMATTLRKLLTGELLTLASRQQLIDWMEADKVAGPLLRSA
                     LPAGWFIADKSGAGERGSRGIIAALGPDGKPSRIVVIYTTGSQATMDERNRQIAEIGAS
                     LIKHW"
     primer_bind     3009..3028
                     /label=Amp-R
                     /note="Ampicillin resistance gene, reverse primer"
     promoter        complement(3247..3351)
                     /gene="bla"
                     /label=AmpR promoter
     primer_bind     3419..3437
                     /label=pBRforEco
                     /note="pBR322 vectors, upsteam of EcoRI site, forward
                     primer"
     primer_bind     complement(3475..3497)
                     /label=pGEX 3'
                     /note="pGEX vectors, reverse primer"
     primer_bind     3597..3616
                     /label=pRS-marker
                     /note="pRS vectors, use to sequence yeast selectable
                     marker"
     rep_origin      complement(3683..4138)
                     /direction=LEFT
                     /label=f1 ori
                     /note="f1 bacteriophage origin of replication; arrow
                     indicates direction of (+) strand synthesis"
     primer_bind     complement(3820..3841)
                     /label=F1ori-F
                     /note="F1 origin, forward primer"
     primer_bind     4032..4051
                     /label=F1ori-R
                     /note="F1 origin, reverse primer"
     primer_bind     4264..4286
                     /label=M13/pUC Forward
                     /note="In lacZ gene"
     primer_bind     4278..4295
                     /label=M13 Forward
                     /note="In lacZ gene. Also called M13-F20 or M13 (-21)
                     Forward"
     primer_bind     4279..4295
                     /label=M13 fwd
                     /note="common sequencing primer, one of multiple similar
                     variants"
     primer_bind     complement(4332..4352)
                     /label=pBABE 3'
                     /note="SV40 enhancer, reverse primer for pBABE vectors"
     promoter        4440..4650
                     /label=SV40 promoter
                     /note="SV40 early promoter"
     promoter        4462..4658
                     /label=SV40 promoter
                     /note="SV40 early promoter"
     rep_origin      4509..4644
                     /label=SV40 ori
                     /note="SV40 origin of replication"
     primer_bind     4571..4590
                     /label=SV40pro-F
                     /note="SV40 promoter/origin, forward primer"
     intron          4689..5261
                     /label=-beta-globin intron
                     /note="intron from rabbit beta-globin gene"
     primer_bind     5269..5288
                     /label=pCAG-F
                     /note="Rabbit beta-globin intron, for pCAG plasmids,
                     forward primer"
     primer_bind     5316..5335
                     /label=T7
                     /note="T7 promoter, forward primer"
     promoter        5316..5334
                     /label=T7 promoter
                     /note="promoter for bacteriophage T7 RNA polymerase"
ORIGIN
        1 tacccctacg acgtgcccga ctacgcctcc ctcggatcca tgacagccat catcaaagag
       61 atcgttagca gaaacaaaag gagatatcaa gaggatggat tcgacttaga cttgacctat
      121 atttatccaa acattattgc tatgggattt cctgcagaaa gacttgaagg cgtatacagg
      181 aacaatattg atgatgtagt aaggtttttg gattcaaagc ataaaaacca ttacaagata
      241 tacaatcttt gtgctgaaag acattatgac accgccaaat ttaattgcag agttgcacaa
      301 tatccttttg aagaccataa cccaccacag ctagaactta tcaaaccctt ttgtgaagat
      361 cttgaccaat ggctaagtga agatgacaat catgttgcag caattcactc caaggctgga
      421 aagggacgaa ctggtgtaat gatatgtgca tatttattac atcggggcaa atttttaaag
      481 gcacaagagg ccctagattt ctatggggaa gtaaggacca gagacaaaaa gggagtaact
      541 attcccagtc agaggcgcta tgtgtattat tatagctacc tgttaaagaa tcatctggat
      601 tatagaccag tggcactgtt gtttcacaag atgatgtttg aaactattcc aatgttcagt
      661 ggcggaactt gcaatcctca gtttgtggtc tgccagctaa aggtgaagat atattcctcc
      721 aattcaggac ccacacgacg ggaagacaag ttcatgtact ttgagttccc tcagccgtta
      781 cctgtgtgtg gtgatatcaa agtagagttc ttccacaaac agaacaagat gctaaaaaag
      841 gacaaaatgt ttcacttttg ggtaaataca ttcttcatac caggaccaga ggaaacctca
      901 gaaaaagtag aaaatggaag tctatgtgat caagaaatcg atagcatttg cagtatagag
      961 cgtgcagata atgacaagga atatctagta cttactttaa caaaaaatga tcttgacaaa
     1021 gcaaataaag acaaagccaa ccgatacttt tctccaaatt ttaaggtgaa gctgtacttc
     1081 acaaaaacag tagaggagcc gtcaaatcca gaggctagca gttcaacttc tgtaacacca
     1141 gatgttagtg acaatgaacc tgatcattat agatattctg acaccactga ctctgatcca
     1201 gagaatgaac cttttgatga agatcagcat acacaaatta caaaagtctg agaattcccc
     1261 gatatcgcct cgagtctaga tccagatctt attaaagcag aacttgttta ttgcagctta
     1321 taatggttac aaataaagca atagcatcac aaatttcaca aataaagcat ttttttcact
     1381 gcattctagt tgtggtttgt ccaaactcat caatgtatct tatcatgtct ggtcgactct
     1441 agactcttcc gcttcctcgc tcactgactc gctgcgctcg gtcgttcggc tgcggcgagc
     1501 ggtatcagct cactcaaagg cggtaatacg gttatccaca gaatcagggg ataacgcagg
     1561 aaagaacatg tgagcaaaag gccagcaaaa ggccaggaac cgtaaaaagg ccgcgttgct
     1621 ggcgtttttc cataggctcc gcccccctga cgagcatcac aaaaatcgac gctcaagtca
     1681 gaggtggcga aacccgacag gactataaag ataccaggcg tttccccctg gaagctccct
     1741 cgtgcgctct cctgttccga ccctgccgct taccggatac ctgtccgcct ttctcccttc
     1801 gggaagcgtg gcgctttctc atagctcacg ctgtaggtat ctcagttcgg tgtaggtcgt
     1861 tcgctccaag ctgggctgtg tgcacgaacc ccccgttcag cccgaccgct gcgccttatc
     1921 cggtaactat cgtcttgagt ccaacccggt aagacacgac ttatcgccac tggcagcagc
     1981 cactggtaac aggattagca gagcgaggta tgtaggcggt gctacagagt tcttgaagtg
     2041 gtggcctaac tacggctaca ctagaagaac agtatttggt atctgcgctc tgctgaagcc
     2101 agttaccttc ggaaaaagag ttggtagctc ttgatccggc aaacaaacca ccgctggtag
     2161 cggtggtttt tttgtttgca agcagcagat tacgcgcaga aaaaaaggat ctcaagaaga
     2221 tcctttgatc ttttctacgg ggtctgacgc tcagtggaac gaaaactcac gttaagggat
     2281 tttggtcatg agattatcaa aaaggatctt cacctagatc cttttaaatt aaaaatgaag
     2341 ttttaaatca atctaaagta tatatgagta aacttggtct gacagttacc aatgcttaat
     2401 cagtgaggca cctatctcag cgatctgtct atttcgttca tccatagttg cctgactccc
     2461 cgtcgtgtag ataactacga tacgggaggg cttaccatct ggccccagtg ctgcaatgat
     2521 accgcgagac ccacgctcac cggctccaga tttatcagca ataaaccagc cagccggaag
     2581 ggccgagcgc agaagtggtc ctgcaacttt atccgcctcc atccagtcta ttaattgttg
     2641 ccgggaagct agagtaagta gttcgccagt taatagtttg cgcaacgttg ttgccattgc
     2701 tacaggcatc gtggtgtcac gctcgtcgtt tggtatggct tcattcagct ccggttccca
     2761 acgatcaagg cgagttacat gatcccccat gttgtgcaaa aaagcggtta gctccttcgg
     2821 tcctccgatc gttgtcagaa gtaagttggc cgcagtgtta tcactcatgg ttatggcagc
     2881 actgcataat tctcttactg tcatgccatc cgtaagatgc ttttctgtga ctggtgagta
     2941 ctcaaccaag tcattctgag aatagtgtat gcggcgaccg agttgctctt gcccggcgtc
     3001 aatacgggat aataccgcgc cacatagcag aactttaaaa gtgctcatca ttggaaaacg
     3061 ttcttcgggg cgaaaactct caaggatctt accgctgttg agatccagtt cgatgtaacc
     3121 cactcgtgca cccaactgat cttcagcatc ttttactttc accagcgttt ctgggtgagc
     3181 aaaaacagga aggcaaaatg ccgcaaaaaa gggaataagg gcgacacgga aatgttgaat
     3241 actcatactc ttcctttttc aatattattg aagcatttat cagggttatt gtctcatgag
     3301 cggatacata tttgaatgta tttagaaaaa taaacaaata ggggttccgc gcacatttcc
     3361 ccgaaaagtg ccacctgacg tctaagaaac cattattatc atgacattaa cctataaaaa
     3421 taggcgtatc acgaggccct ttcgtctcgc gcgtttcggt gatgacggtg aaaacctctg
     3481 acacatgcag ctcccggaga cggtcacagc ttgtctgtaa gcggatgccg ggagcagaca
     3541 agcccgtcag ggcgcgtcag cgggtgttgg cgggtgtcgg ggctggctta actatgcggc
     3601 atcagagcag attgtactga gagtgcacca tatgcggtgt gaaataccgc acagatgcgt
     3661 aaggagaaaa taccgcatca ggaaattgta agcgttaata ttttgttaaa attcgcgtta
     3721 aatttttgtt aaatcagctc attttttaac caataggccg aaatcggcaa aatcccttat
     3781 aaatcaaaag aatagaccga gatagggttg agtgttgttc cagtttggaa caagagtcca
     3841 ctattaaaga acgtggactc caacgtcaaa ggnnnnnnnn nnnnnnnnnn nnnnnnnnnn
     3901 nnnnnnnnnn nnnnnnnnnn ntnnnnnnnn nnnnnnnnnn nnnnnnnnnn nnnnnnnnnn
     3961 nnnnnnnnnn nnnnnnnnnn nnnnnnnnnn nnnnnnnnnn nnnnnnnnnn nnngnnnnnn
     4021 nnnnnnnnnn nnnnnnnnnn nnnnnnnnnn nnnnnnnnnn nnnnnnnnnn nnnnnnnnnn
     4081 nnnnnnnnnn nnnnnnnnnn nnnnnnnnnn nnnnnnnnnn nnnnnnnnnn nnnnnnnncc
     4141 attcgccatt caggctgcgc aactgttggg aagggcgatc ggtgcgggcc tcttcgctat
     4201 tacgccagct ggcgaaaggg ggatgtgctg caaggcgatt aagttgggta acgccagggt
     4261 tttcccagtc acgacgttgt aaaacgacgg ccagtgaatt gtcgacttct gaggcggaaa
     4321 gaaccagctg tggaatgtgt gtcagttagg gtgtggaaag tccccaggct ccccagcagg
     4381 cagaagtatg caaagcatgc atctcaatta gtcagcaagg aaagtcccca ggctccccag
     4441 caggcagaag tatgcaaagc atgcatctca attagtcagc aaccatagtc ccgcccctaa
     4501 ctccgcccat cccgccccta actccgccca gttccgccca ttctccgccc catggctgac
     4561 taattttttt tatttatgca gaggccgagg ccgcctcggc ctctgagcta ttccagaagt
     4621 agtgaagagg cttttttgga ggcctaggct tttgcaaaaa gctccggatc gatcctgaga
     4681 acttcagggt gagtttgggg acccttgatt gttctttctt tttcgctatt gtaaaattca
     4741 tgttatatgg agggggcaaa gttttcaggg tgttgtttag aatgggaaga tgtcccttgt
     4801 atcaccatgg accctcatga taattttgtt tctttcactt tctactctgt tgacaaccat
     4861 tgtctcctct tattttcttt tcattttctg taactttttc gttaaacttt agcttgcatt
     4921 tgtaacgaat ttttaaattc acttttgttt atttgtcaga ttgtaagtac tttctctaat
     4981 cacttttttt tcaaggcaat cagggtatat tatattgtac ttcagcacag ttttagagaa
     5041 caattgttat aattaaatga taaggtagaa tatttctgca tataaattct ggctggcgtg
     5101 gaaatattct tattggtaga aacaactaca tcctggtcat catcctgcct ttctctttat
     5161 ggttacaatg atatacactg tttgagatga ggataaaata ctctgagtcc aaaccgggcc
     5221 cctctgctaa ccatgttcat gccttcttct ttttcctaca gctcctgggc aacgtgctgg
     5281 ttattgtgct gtctcatcat tttggcaaag aattgtaata cgactcacta tagggcgaat
     5341 tgtcgacccg ggaagcttac catggcc
//
