[The description below was written by a language model from this plasmid's Addgene catalogue record and the feature table of its GenBank file.]
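Description:
811 pSG5L HA PTEN C124S is a mammalian expression plasmid built on the pSG5L-HA backbone, carrying human PTEN with a C124S substitution fused to an N-terminal HA epitope tag supplied by the vector. The roughly 1.2 kb PTEN coding sequence was inserted between BamHI and EcoRI sites, both retained, giving a circular construct of 5,367 bp. The feature table annotates the HA tag at the start of the numbering and leaves the PTEN open reading frame itself unannotated, but the gap between the tag and the downstream polyadenylation signal matches the stated insert size.

Expression in mammalian cells is driven by the SV40 early promoter, followed by a rabbit beta-globin intron that promotes splicing and efficient mRNA accumulation, and transcripts are terminated by an SV40 poly(A) signal. The SV40 origin embedded in the promoter region allows episomal amplification in cells expressing large T antigen. A T7 promoter just upstream of the HA tag permits in vitro transcription and serves as the sequencing primer site. In bacteria the plasmid is maintained at high copy through a ColE1/pUC-type origin and selected with ampicillin via beta-lactamase; an f1 origin allows single-stranded DNA production.

Cysteine 124 is the catalytic residue in the PTEN phosphatase active site, so C124S is generally used as a phosphatase-dead control. The associated publication links PTEN's regulation of G1 cell cycle progression to inhibition of the PI3-kinase/Akt pathway, and this construct is suited to transient transfection experiments comparing the mutant with wild-type PTEN, with the HA tag enabling detection or immunoprecipitation.
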