Addgene plasmid #10744: 811 pSG5L HA PTEN C124S
Depositing lab: William Sellers. Depositing organization: Dana-Farber Cancer Institute. Publication: Regulation of G1 progression by the PTEN tumor suppressor protein is linked to inhibition of the phosphatidylinositol 3-kinase/Akt pathway. Ramaswamy S, Nakamura N, Vazquez F, Batt DB, Perera S, Roberts TM, Sellers WR. Proc Natl Acad Sci U S A. 1999 Mar 2. 96(5):2110-5. 10.1073/pnas.96.5.2110 PubMed 10051603.
Backbone
  Vector backbone: pSG5L-HA
  Backbone size w/o insert (bp): 4100
  Vector type: Mammalian Expression
Growth in bacteria
  Bacterial resistance: Ampicillin, 100 μg/mL
  Growth temperature: 37°C
  Growth strain: DH5alpha
  Copy number: High Copy
Gene/Insert
  Gene/Insert name: PTEN
  Species: H. sapiens (human)
  Insert size (bp): 1200
  Mutation: C124S
  GenBank ID: NP_000305.3
  Entrez Gene: PTEN (a.k.a. 10q23del, BZS, CWS1, DEC, GLM2, MHAM, MMAC1, PTEN1, PTENbeta, TEP1)
  Tag / fusion protein: HA (N terminal on backbone)
  Cloning method: Restriction Enzyme; 5′ cloning site BamHI (not destroyed); 3′ cloning site EcoRI (not destroyed)
  Sequencing primers: 5′ T7
Terms and licenses: Academic/Nonprofit Terms; Industry Terms: Not Available to Industry
How to cite: 811 pSG5L HA PTEN C124S was a gift from William Sellers (Addgene plasmid # 10744 ; http://n2t.net/addgene:10744 ; RRID:Addgene_10744)
