>Addgene plasmid #10744 | 811 pSG5L HA PTEN C124S | addgene partial sequence | sequence record 133415 | T7 5'-TAATACGACTCACTATAGGG-3'
TGGCCTACCCCTACGACGTGCCCGACTACGCCTCCCTCGGATCCATGACAGCCATCATCAAAGAGATCGT
TAGCAGAAACAAAAGGAGATATCAAGAGGATGGATTCGACTTAGACTTGACCTATATTTATCCAAACATT
ATTGCTATGGGATTTCCTGCAGAAAGACTTGAAGGCGTATACAGGAACAATATTGATGATGTAGTAAGGT
TTTTGGATTCAAAGCATAAAAACCATTACAAGATATACAATCTTTGTGCTGAAAGACATTATGACACCGC
CAAATTTAATTGCAGAGTTGCACAATATCCTTTTGAAGACCATAACCCACCACAGCTAGAACTTATCAAA
CCCTTTTGTGAAGATCTTGACCAATGGCTAAGTGAAGATGACAATCATGTTGCAGCAATTCACTCCAAGG
CTGGAAAGGGACGAACTGGTGTAATGATATGTGCATATTTATTACATCGGGGCAAATTTTTAAAGGCACA
AGAGGCCCTAGATTTCTATGGGGAAGTAAGGACCAGAGACAAAAAGGGAGTAACTATTCCCAGTCAGAGG
CGCTATGTGTATTATTATAGCTACCTGTTAAAGAATCATCTGGATTATAGACCAGTGGCACTGTTGTTTC
ACAAGATGATGTTTGAAACTATTCCAATGTTCAGTGGCGGAACTTGCAATCCTCAGTTTGTGGTCTGCCA
GCTAAAGGTGAAGATATATTCCTCCAATTCAGGACCCACACGACGGGAAGACAAGTTCATGTACTTTGAG
TTCCCTCAGCCGTTACCTGTGTGTGGTGATATCAAAGTAGAGTTCTTCCACAAACAGAACAAGATGCTAA
AAAAGGACAAAATGTTTCACTTTTGGGTAAATACATTCTTCATACCAGGACCAGAGGAAACCTCAGAAAA
AGTAGAAAA
